Addgene plasmid #62448: MXS_PGK::tTA2-bGHpA
Purpose: MXS_chaining vector with PGK::tTA2-bGHpA
Depositing lab: Pierre Neveu. Depositing organization: European Molecular Biology Laboratory (EMBL), Heidelberg. Publication: MXS-Chaining: A Highly Efficient Cloning Platform for Imaging and Flow Cytometry Approaches in Mammalian Systems. Sladitschek HL, Neveu PA. PLoS One. 2015 Apr 24;10(4):e0124958. doi: 10.1371/journal.pone.0124958. eCollection 2015. PONE-D-15-01385 PubMed 25909630.
Backbone
  Vector backbone: MXS_chaining vector
  Backbone manufacturer: Neveu lab, Addgene plasmid #62394
  Backbone size w/o insert (bp): 1945
  Vector type: Synthetic Biology
Growth in bacteria
  Bacterial resistance: Ampicillin, 100 μg/mL
  Growth temperature: 37°C
  Growth strain: Mach1
  Copy number: High Copy
Gene/Insert
  Gene/Insert name: cassette containing the tetracycline transactivator with PGK promoter
  Species: Synthetic
  Insert size (bp): 1517
  Cloning method: Restriction Enzyme; 5′ cloning site MluI (not destroyed); 3′ cloning site SalI (not destroyed)
  Sequencing primers: 5′ TTACCGCCTTTGAGTGAG; 3′ TTGTCTCATGAGCGGATAC
Terms and licenses: Academic/Nonprofit Terms; Industry Terms: Not Available to Industry
How to cite: MXS_PGK::tTA2-bGHpA was a gift from Pierre Neveu (Addgene plasmid # 62448 ; http://n2t.net/addgene:62448 ; RRID:Addgene_62448)
