[The description below was written by a language model from this plasmid's Addgene catalogue record and pLannotate feature annotations shown in this document.]
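Description:
MXS_PGK::tTA2-bGHpA is a small (about 3.4 kb) synthetic-biology cloning plasmid from the MXS-chaining system, a modular platform for assembling mammalian expression constructs for imaging and flow cytometry work. The minimal MXS chaining backbone (about 1.9 kb) carries only what is needed for propagation in E. coli: a high-copy ColE1/pUC-type origin of replication and a β-lactamase gene under its own bla promoter for ampicillin selection. It has no mammalian selection marker, viral elements or eukaryotic origin of its own.

The payload is a roughly 1.5 kb synthetic cassette inserted between MluI and SalI sites, both of which are preserved. This is consistent with the cassette being excised or joined to other MXS modules. It is a complete mammalian transcription unit. The mouse phosphoglycerate kinase 1 (PGK) promoter, a constitutive housekeeping promoter, drives the tetracycline-controlled transactivator tTA2, and the bovine growth hormone polyadenylation signal terminates the transcript.

The automated annotation labels the coding region as a fragment of rtTA3 followed by three tandem minimal VP16 activation-domain repeats. That call most likely reflects the close sequence similarity among TetR-based transactivators, since the catalogue entry names the protein as tTA2, the Tet-Off version. A Tet-Off transactivator binds and activates Tet-responsive promoters in the absence of tetracycline or doxycycline and is switched off when the drug is added.

The construct therefore serves as a ready-made building block supplying constitutive transactivator expression. It can be chained with Tet-responsive reporter or effector cassettes to build drug-regulated expression systems in mammalian cells.
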