Features (pLannotate 1.2.2; 7 found; start..end, strand, type, name):
     32..531     +  promoter       PGK promoter: mouse phosphoglycerate kinase 1 promoter
    548..1245    +  CDS            rtTA3 (fragment): reverse tetracycline transactivator 3 activates expression from Tet-responsive promoters in the presence of doxycycline
   1175..1285    +  CDS            VP48: 3 tandem repeats of the minimal activation domain of herpes simplex virus VP16 (Cheng et al., 2013)
   1301..1525    +  polyA_signal   bGH poly(A) signal: bovine growth hormone polyadenylation signal
   1548..1652    +  promoter       AmpR promoter: bla
   1653..2513    +  CDS            AmpR: β-lactamase; bla; confers resistance to ampicillin, carbenicillin, and related antibiotics
   2684..3272    +  rep_origin     ori: high-copy-number ColE1/pMB1/pBR322/pUC origin of replication
>Addgene plasmid #62448 | MXS_PGK::tTA2-bGHpA | depositor full sequence | sequence record 102509 | Full Sequence
CATGATATCAAACGCGTAACTCGAGTCTACCGGGTAGGGGAGGCGCTTTTCCCAAGGCAGTCTGGAGCAT
GCGCTTTAGCAGCCCCGCTGGGCACTTGGCGCTACACAAGTGGCCTCTGGCCTCGCACACATTCCACATC
CACCGGTAGGCGCCAACCGGCTCCGTTCTTTGGTGGCCCCTTCGCGCCACCTTCTACTCCTCCCCTAGTC
AGGAAGTTCCCCCCCGCCCCGCAGCTCGCGTCGTGCAGGACGTGACAAATGGAAGTAGCACGTCTCACTA
GTCTCGTGCAGATGGACAGCACCGCTGAGCAATGGAAGCGGGTAGGCCTTTGGGGCAGCGGCCAATAGCA
GCTTTGCTCCTTCGCTTTCTGGGCTCAGAGGCTGGGAAGGGGTGGGTCCGGGGGCGGGCTCAGGGGCGGG
CTCAGGGGCGGGGCGGGCGCCCGAAGGTCCTCCGGAGGCCCGGCATTCTGCACGCTTCAAAAGCGCACGT
CTGCCGCGCTGTTCTCCTCTTCCTCATCTCCGGGCCTTTCGACGTCGAGTCGCCACCATGTCTAGACTGG
ACAAGAGCAAAGTCATAAACTCTGCTCTGGAATTACTCAATGAAGTCGGTATCGAAGGCCTGACGACAAG
GAAACTCGCTCAAAAGCTGGGAGTTGAGCAGCCTACCCTGTACTGGCACGTGAAGAACAAGCGGGCCCTG
CTCGATGCCCTGGCAATCGAGATGCTGGACAGGCATCATACCCACTTCTGCCCCCTGGAAGGCGAGTCAT
GGCAAGACTTTCTGCGGAACAACGCCAAGTCATTCCGCTGTGCTCTCCTCTCACATCGCGACGGGGCTAA
AGTGCATCTCGGCACCCGCCCAACAGAGAAACAGTACGAAACCCTGGAAAATCAGCTCGCGTTCCTGTGT
CAGCAAGGCTTCTCCCTGGAGAACGCACTGTACGCTCTGTCCGCCGTGGGCCACTTTACACTGGGCTGCG
TATTGGAGGATCAGGAGCATCAAGTAGCAAAAGAGGAAAGAGAGACACCTACCACCGATTCTATGCCCCC
ACTTCTGAGACAAGCAATTGAGCTGTTCGACCATCAGGGAGCCGAACCTGCCTTCCTTTTCGGCCTGGAA
CTAATCATATGTGGCCTGGAGAAACAGCTAAAGTGCGAAAGCGGCGGGCCGGCCGACGCCCTTGACGATT
TTGACTTAGACATGCTCCCAGCCGATGCCCTTGACGACTTTGACCTTGATATGCTGCCTGCTGACGCTCT
TGACGATTTTGACCTTGACATGCTCCCCGGATGAGTCGAGCTGTGCCTTCTAGTTGCCAGCCATCTGTTG
TTTGCCCCTCCCCCGTGCCTTCCTTGACCCTGGAAGGTGCCACTCCCACTGTCCTTTCCTAATAAAATGA
GGAAATTGCATCGCATTGTCTGAGTAGGTGTCATTCTATTCTGGGGGGTGGGGTGGGGCAGGACAGCAAG
GGGGAGGATTGGGAAGACAATAGCAGGCATGCTGGGGATGCGGTGGGCTCTATGGTCGACCAATTCGGGG
AAATGTGCGCGGAACCCCTATTTGTTTATTTTTCTAAATACATTCAAATATGTATCCGCTCATGAGACAA
TAACCCTGATAAATGCTTCAATAATATTGAAAAAGGAAGAGTATGAGTATTCAACATTTCCGTGTCGCCC
TTATTCCCTTTTTTGCGGCATTTTGCCTTCCTGTTTTTGCTCACCCAGAAACGCTGGTGAAAGTAAAAGA
TGCTGAAGATCAGTTGGGTGCACGAGTGGGTTACATCGAACTGGATCTCAACAGCGGTAAGATCCTTGAG
AGTTTTCGCCCCGAAGAACGTTTTCCAATGATGAGCACTTTTAAAGTTCTGCTATGTGGCGCGGTATTAT
CCCGTATTGACGCCGGGCAAGAGCAACTCGGTCGCCGCATACACTATTCTCAGAATGACTTGGTTGAGTA
CTCACCAGTCACAGAAAAGCATCTTACGGATGGCATGACAGTAAGAGAATTATGCAGTGCTGCCATAACC
ATGAGTGATAACACTGCGGCCAACTTACTTCTGACAACGATCGGAGGACCGAAGGAGCTAACCGCTTTTT
TGCACAACATGGGGGATCATGTAACTCGCCTTGATCGTTGGGAACCGGAGCTGAATGAAGCCATACCAAA
CGACGAGCGTGACACCACGATGCCTGTAGCAATGGCAACAACGTTGCGCAAACTATTAACTGGCGAACTA
CTTACTCTAGCTTCCCGGCAACAATTAATAGACTGGATGGAGGCGGATAAAGTTGCAGGACCACTTCTGC
GCTCGGCCCTTCCGGCTGGCTGGTTTATTGCTGATAAATCTGGAGCCGGTGAGCGTGGGTCTCGCGGTAT
CATTGCAGCACTGGGGCCAGATGGTAAGCCCTCCCGTATCGTAGTTATCTACACGACGGGGAGTCAGGCA
ACTATGGATGAACGAAATAGACAGATCGCTGAGATAGGTGCCTCACTGATTAAGCATTGGTAACTGTCAG
ACCAAGTTTACTCATATATACTTTAGATTGATTTAAAACTTCATTTTTAATTTAAAAGGATCTAGGTGAA
GATCCTTTTTGATAATCTCATGACCAAAATCCCTTAACGTGAGTTTTCGTTCCACTGAGCGTCAGACCCC
GTAGAAAAGATCAAAGGATCTTCTTGAGATCCTTTTTTTCTGCGCGTAATCTGCTGCTTGCAAACAAAAA
AACCACCGCTACCAGCGGTGGTTTGTTTGCCGGATCAAGAGCTACCAACTCTTTTTCCGAAGGTAACTGG
CTTCAGCAGAGCGCAGATACCAAATACTGTTCTTCTAGTGTAGCCGTAGTTAGGCCACCACTTCAAGAAC
TCTGTAGCACCGCCTACATACCTCGCTCTGCTAATCCTGTTACCAGTGGCTGCTGCCAGTGGCGATAAGT
CGTGTCTTACCGGGTTGGACTCAAGACGATAGTTACCGGATAAGGCGCAGCGGTCGGGCTGAACGGGGGG
TTCGTGCACACAGCCCAGCTTGGAGCGAACGACCTACACCGAACTGAGATACCTACAGCGTGAGCTATGA
GAAAGCGCCACGCTTCCCGAAGGGAGAAAGGCGGACAGGTATCCGGTAAGCGGCAGGGTCGGAACAGGAG
AGCGCACGAGGGAGCTTCCAGGGGGAAACGCCTGGTATCTTTATAGTCCTGTCGGGTTTCGCCACCTCTG
ACTTGAGCGTCGATTTTTGTGATGCTCGTCAGGGGGGCGGAGCCTATGGAAAAACGCCAGCAACGCGGCC
TTTTTACGGTTCCTGGCCTTTTGCTGGCCTTTTGCTCACATGTTCTTTCCTGCGTTATCCCCTGATTCTG
TGGATAACCGTATTACCGCCTTTGAGTGAGCTGATACCGCTCGCCGCAGCCGAACGACCGAGCGCAGCGA
GTCAGTGAGC
