>Addgene plasmid #62448 | MXS_PGK::tTA2-bGHpA | addgene partial sequence | sequence record 111260 | ColE2 5'-CCGCAGCCGAACGACCGAGC-3'
CGCGTAACTCGAGTCTACCGGGTAGGGGAGGCGCTTTTCCCAAGGCAGTCTGGAGCATGCGCTTTAGCAG
CCCCGCTGGGCACTTGGCGCTACACAAGTGGCCTCTGGCCTCGCACACATTCCACATCCACCGGTAGGCG
CCAACCGGCTCCGTTCTTTGGTGGCCCCTTCGCGCCACCTTCTACTCCTCCCCTAGTCAGGAAGTTCCCC
CCCGCCCCGCAGCTCGCGTCGTGCAGGACGTGACAAATGGAAGTAGCACGTCTCACTAGTCTCGTGCAGA
TGGACAGCACCGCTGAGCAATGGAAGCGGGTAGGCCTTTGGGGCAGCGGCCAATAGCAGCTTTGCTCCTT
CGCTTTCTGGGCTCAGAGGCTGGGAAGGGGTGGGTCCGGGGGCGGGCTCAGGGGCGGGCTCAGGGGCGGG
GCGGGCGCCCGAAGGTCCTCCGGAGGCCCGGCATTCTGCACGCTTCAAAAGCGCACGTCTGCCGCGCTGT
TCTCCTCTTCCTCATCTCCGGGCCTTTCGACGTCGAGTCGCCACCATGTCTAGACTGGACAAGAGCAAAG
TCATAAACTCTGCTCTGGAATTACTCAATGAAGTCGGTATCGAAGGCCTGACGACAAGGAAACTCGCTCA
AAAGCTGGGAGTTGAGCAGCCTACCCTGTACTGGCACGTGAAGAACAAGCGGGCCCTGCTCGATGCCCTG
GCAATCGAGATGCTGGACAGGCATCATACCCACTTCTG
