>Addgene plasmid #62448 | MXS_PGK::tTA2-bGHpA | addgene partial sequence | sequence record 111262 | AmpSeq-F 5'-ctcatgagcggatacatatttgaa-3'
GAATTGGTCGACCATAGAGCCCACCGCATCCCCAGCATGCCTGCTATTGTCTTCCCAATCCTCCCCCTTG
CTGTCCTGCCCCACCCCACCCCCCAGAATAGAATGACACCTACTCAGACAATGCGATGCAATTTCCTCAT
TTTATTAGGAAAGGACAGTGGGAGTGGCACCTTCCAGGGTCAAGGAAGGCACGGGGGAGGGGCAAACAAC
AGATGGCTGGCAACTAGAAGGCACAGCTCGACTCATCCGGGGAGCATGTCAAGGTCAAAATCGTCAAGAG
CGTCAGCAGGCAGCATATCAAGGTCAAAGTCGTCAAGGGCATCGGCTGGGAGCATGTCTAAGTCAAAATC
GTCAAGGGCGTCGGCCGGCCCGCCGCTTTCGCACTTTAGCTGTTTCTCCAGGCCACATATGATTAGTTCC
AGGCCGAAAAGGAAGGCAGGTTCGGCTCCCTGATGGTCGAACAGCTCAATTGCTTGTCTCAGAAGTGGGG
GCATAGAATCGGTGGTAGGTGTCTCTCTTTCCTCTTTTGCTACTTGATGCTCCTGATCCTCCAATACGCA
GCCCAGTGTAAAGTGGCCCACGGCGGACAGAGCGTACAGTGCGTTCTCCAGGGAGAAGCCTTGCTGACAC
AGGAACGCGAGCTGATTTTCCAGGGTTTCGTACTGTTTCTCTGTTGGGCGGGTGCCGAGATGCACTTTAG
CCCCGTCGCGATGTGAGAGGAGAGCACAGCGGAATGACTTGGCG
